>Addgene plasmid #33293 | pT7-S2T1L | depositor full sequence | sequence record 39524 | pT7-S2T1L sequence 4406 bps
ATCGATCCCGGGTAATACGACTCACTATAGCTATTCGCTGGTCAGTTATGGCTCGCGCTGCGTTCCTATT
CAAGACTGTTGGATTTGGTGGTCTGCAAAATGTGCCAATTAATGATGAGTTATCGTCACATCTACTTCGA
GCCGGTAATTCGCCATGGCAGCTGACTCAGTTCTTAGATTGGATAAGTCTTGGAAGAGGATTAGCTACAT
CAGCTCTTGTTCCAACCGCTGGTTCAAGATATTATCAGATGAGTTGTTTATTGAGTGGTACCCTCCAGAT
TCCATTTCGTCCTAATCATCGATGGGGAGATATTAGGTTTCTGCGTCTAGTGTGGTCAGCTCCTACGCTT
GACGGGTTGGTTGTTGCCCCACCGCAGGTCTTAGCTCAGCCAGCGTTACAGGCGCAGGCAGATCGAGTGT
ATGATTGTGATGATTACCCATTCTTAGCACGTGACCCGAGATTTAAGCATCGAGTGTATCAACAATTGAG
CGCCGTAACTCTGCTTAACTTGACGGGGTTTGGTCCAATTTCCTATGTTCGAGTAGACGAGGATATGTGG
AGTGGGGATGTGAACCAGCTTCTCATGAACTACTTCGGGCATACGTTTGCGGAAATTGCGTATACATTAT
GTCAAGCTTCAGCCAATAGACCTTGGGAGCATGATGGTACGTATGCGAGGATGACTCAAATTATACTGTC
CTTATTTTGGTTATCATATGTCGGTGTAATTCATCAGCAGAACACGTACCGGACGTTCTATTTCCAATGC
AATCGGCGCGGTGATGCTGCTGAAGTATGGATTCTTTCCTGCTCATTAAACCACTCCGCCCAGATTAGAC
CGGGTAATCGCAGTCTATTCGTCATGCCAACAAGTCCAGATTGGAATATGGACGTCAATTTGATTTTAAG
TTCGACGTTGACAGGGTGCTTGTGTTCGGGCTCTCAGTTACCGCTTATTGACAATAACTCAGTGCCTGCG
GTTTCGCGTAACATCCATGGTTGGACTGGCAGAGCTGGCAACCAGCTGCATGGTTTCCAAGTGCGACGAA
TGGTGACTGAATTCTGTGACAGATTAAGACGCGATGGAGTTATGACTCAAGCTCAGCAAAATCAAATTGA
AGCGTTGGCAGATCAAACTCAACAGTTTAAGAGGGATAAACTTGAGGCGTGGGCTAGGGAAGATGATCAG
TATAATCAGGCTAATCCGAATTCTACGATGTTCCGTACGAAGCCATTTACGAATGCGCAATGGGGACGAG
GAAATACCGGAGCGACTAGTGCCGCAATTGCAGCCCTTATCTAATCGTCTTGGAGTGAGGGGATCCCCCC
ACACCCCTCACGACTGACCACACATTCATCGGGTCGGCATGGCATCTCCACCTCCTCGCGGTCCGACCTG
GGCATCCGAAGGAGGACGTCGTCCACTCGGATGGCTAAGGGAGAGCTCAAAAAAAAGGATCCGGCTGCTA
ACAAAGCCCGAAAGGAAGCTGAGTTGGCTGCTGCCACCGCTGAGCAATAACTAGCATAACCCCTTGGGGC
CTCTAAACGGGTCTTGAGGGGTTTTTTGCTGAAAGGAGGAACTATATCCGGATCGAGATCCTCTAGAGTC
GACCTGCAGGCATGCAAGCTTGTATTCTATAGTGTCACCTAAATCGTATGTGTATGATACATAAGGTTAT
GTATTAATTGTAGCCGCGTTCTAACGACAATATGTACAAGCCTAATTGTGTAGCATCTGGCTTACTGAAG
CAGACCCTATCATCTCTCTCGTAAACTGCCGTCAGAGTCGGTTTGGTTGGACGAACCTTCTGAGTTTCTG
GTAACGCCGTTCCGCACCCCGGAAATGGTCAGCGAACCAATCAGCAGGGTCATCGCTAGCCAGATCCTCT
ACGCCGGACGCATCGTGGCCGGCATCACCGGCGCCACAGGTGCGGTTGCTGGCGCCTATATCGCCGACAT
CACCGATGGGGAAGATCGGGCTCGCCACTTCGGGCTCATGAGCGCTTGTTTCGGCGTGGGTATGGTGGCA
GGCCCCGTGGCCGGGGGACTGTTGGGCGCCATCTCCTTGCACCATTCCTTGCGGCGGCGGTGCTCAACGG
CCTCAACCTACTACTGGGCTGCTTCCTAATGCAGGAGTCGCATAAGGGAGAGCGTCGATATGGTGCACTC
TCAGTACAATCTGCTCTGATGCCGCATAGTTAAGCCAGCCCCGACACCCGCCAACACCCGCTGACGCGCC
CTGACGGGCTTGTCTGCTCCCGGCATCCGCTTACAGACAAGCTGTGACCGTCTCCGGGAGCTGCATGTGT
CAGAGGTTTTCACCGTCATCACCGAAACGCGCGAGACGAAAGGGCCTCGTGATACGCCTATTTTTATAGG
TTAATGTCATGATAATAATGGTTTCTTAGACGTCAGGTGGCACTTTTCGGGGAAATGTGCGCGGAACCCC
TATTTGTTTATTTTTCTAAATACATTCAAATATGTATCCGCTCATGAGACAATAACCCTGATAAATGCTT
CAATAATATTGAAAAAGGAAGAGTATGAGTATTCAACATTTCCGTGTCGCCCTTATTCCCTTTTTTGCGG
CATTTTGCCTTCCTGTTTTTGCTCACCCAGAAACGCTGGTGAAAGTAAAAGATGCTGAAGATCAGTTGGG
TGCACGAGTGGGTTACATCGAACTGGATCTCAACAGCGGTAAGATCCTTGAGAGTTTTCGCCCCGAAGAA
CGTTTTCCAATGATGAGCACTTTTAAAGTTCTGCTATGTGGCGCGGTATTATCCCGTATTGACGCCGGGC
AAGAGCAACTCGGTCGCCGCATACACTATTCTCAGAATGACTTGGTTGAGTACTCACCAGTCACAGAAAA
GCATCTTACGGATGGCATGACAGTAAGAGAATTATGCAGTGCTGCCATAACCATGAGTGATAACACTGCG
GCCAACTTACTTCTGACAACGATCGGAGGACCGAAGGAGCTAACCGCTTTTTTGCACAACATGGGGGATC
ATGTAACTCGCCTTGATCGTTGGGAACCGGAGCTGAATGAAGCCATACCAAACGACGAGCGTGACACCAC
GATGCCTGTAGCAATGGCAACAACGTTGCGCAAACTATTAACTGGCGAACTACTTACTCTAGCTTCCCGG
CAACAATTAATAGACTGGATGGAGGCGGATAAAGTTGCAGGACCACTTCTGCGCTCGGCCCTTCCGGCTG
GCTGGTTTATTGCTGATAAATCTGGAGCCGGTGAGCGTGGGTCTCGCGGTATCATTGCAGCACTGGGGCC
AGATGGTAAGCCCTCCCGTATCGTAGTTATCTACACGACGGGGAGTCAGGCAACTATGGATGAACGAAAT
AGACAGATCGCTGAGATAGGTGCCTCACTGATTAAGCATTGGTAACTGTCAGACCAAGTTTACTCATATA
TACTTTAGATTGATTTAAAACTTCATTTTTAATTTAAAAGGATCTAGGTGAAGATCCTTTTTGATAATCT
CATGACCAAAATCCCTTAACGTGAGTTTTCGTTCCACTGAGCGTCAGACCCCGTAGAAAAGATCAAAGGA
TCTTCTTGAGATCCTTTTTTTCTGCGCGTAATCTGCTGCTTGCAAACAAAAAAACCACCGCTACCAGCGG
TGGTTTGTTTGCCGGATCAAGAGCTACCAACTCTTTTTCCGAAGGTAACTGGCTTCAGCAGAGCGCAGAT
ACCAAATACTGTCCTTCTAGTGTAGCCGTAGTTAGGCCACCACTTCAAGAACTCTGTAGCACCGCCTACA
TACCTCGCTCTGCTAATCCTGTTACCAGTGGCTGCTGCCAGTGGCGATAAGTCGTGTCTTACCGGGTTGG
ACTCAAGACGATAGTTACCGGATAAGGCGCAGCGGTCGGGCTGAACGGGGGGTTCGTGCACACAGCCCAG
CTTGGAGCGAACGACCTACACCGAACTGAGATACCTACAGCGTGAGCTATGAGAAAGCGCCACGCTTCCC
GAAGGGAGAAAGGCGGACAGGTATCCGGTAAGCGGCAGGGTCGGAACAGGAGAGCGCACGAGGGAGCTTC
CAGGGGGAAACGCCTGGTATCTTTATAGTCCTGTCGGGTTTCGCCACCTCTGACTTGAGCGTCGATTTTT
GTGATGCTCGTCAGGGGGGCGGAGCCTATGGAAAAACGCCAGCAACGCGGCCTTTTTACGGTTCCTGGCC
TTTTGCTGGCCTTTTGCTCACATGTTCTTTCCTGCGTTATCCCCTGATTCTGTGGATAACCGTATTACCG
CCTTTGAGTGAGCTGATACCGCTCGCCGCAGCCGAACGACCGAGCGCAGCGAGTCAGTGAGCGAGGAAGC
GGAAGAGCGCCCAATACGCAAACCGCCTCTCCCCGCGCGTTGGCCGATTCATTAATGCAGGGGGAT
Features (pLannotate 1.2.2; 14 found; start..end, strand, type, name):
     13..30      +  promoter       T7 promoter (fragment): promoter for bacteriophage T7 RNA polymerase
     48..1301    +  CDS            S2: SIGM2_REOVL - Experimental evidence at protein level: Swiss-Prot protein existence level 1. Inner capsid (core) component. From Reovirus type 1 (strain Lang) (T1L) (Mammalian orthoreovirus 1).
   1358..1449    +  ncRNA          HDV ribozyme: Accession: RF00094 - Hepatitis delta virus ribozyme
   1464..1513    +  CDS            SET1 (fragment): solubility-enhancement tag derived from T7 phage gene 10B
   1521..1568    +  terminator     T7 terminator: transcription terminator for bacteriophage T7 RNA polymerase
   1597..1631    +  misc_feature   MCS (fragment): pUC18/19 multiple cloning site
   1636..1654    -  promoter       SP6 promoter: promoter for bacteriophage SP6 RNA polymerase
   1883..2158    +  CDS            TcR (fragment): tetracycline efflux protein; tet; confers resistance to tetracycline
   2158..2208    -  misc_feature   bom (fragment): basis of mobility region from pBR322
   2310..2345    -  CDS            rop (fragment): Rop protein, which maintains plasmids at low copy number; rop
   2440..2544    +  promoter       AmpR promoter: bla
   2545..3405    +  CDS            AmpR: β-lactamase; bla; confers resistance to ampicillin, carbenicillin, and related antibiotics
   3576..4164    +  rep_origin     ori: high-copy-number ColE1/pMB1/pBR322/pUC origin of replication
   4347..4400    +  CDS            lacI (fragment): lac repressor; lacI; The lac repressor binds to the lac operator to inhibit transcription in E. coli. This inhibition can be relieved by adding lactose or isopropyl-β-D-thiogalactopyranoside (IPTG).
