[The description below was written by a language model from this plasmid's Addgene catalogue record and pLannotate feature annotations shown in this document.]
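Description:
pT7-S2T1L is a 4,406-nt reverse genetics plasmid carrying a cDNA copy of the S2 gene segment of mammalian orthoreovirus type 1 Lang (T1L). It is built on the p3E5EGFP backbone and is catalogued as a mammalian expression vector, although transcription is driven by a bacteriophage T7 promoter rather than a cellular promoter. It therefore depends on T7 RNA polymerase being supplied in the target cells. In bacteria it is maintained as a high-copy plasmid through a ColE1/pUC-type origin and selected with ampicillin through the bla (AmpR) gene and its promoter. Short fragments annotated as TcR, bom, rop, lacI, a pUC multiple cloning site and an SP6 promoter appear to be non-functional remnants of earlier vector lineages.

The annotated S2 open reading frame encodes sigma-2, a component of the reovirus inner capsid (core). The T7 promoter lies just upstream of the viral cDNA, and a hepatitis delta virus ribozyme follows it, with a T7 terminator further downstream. In this type of design, transcription starts at or close to the first viral nucleotide, and self-cleavage by the ribozyme trims the transcript to give a defined 3′ end. The result is an RNA that resembles the native viral plus-strand rather than a conventional capped, polyadenylated mRNA. The small fragment annotated as SET1 between the ribozyme and the terminator is probably T7 gene 10-derived sequence associated with the terminator region, not an intended tag.

According to the associated publication, the construct belongs to a plasmid-based reverse genetics system for double-stranded RNA viruses. In such a system, plasmids representing the viral gene segments are introduced together to recover infectious reovirus, which allows engineered mutations or reassortant segment combinations to be made.
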