Addgene plasmid #33293: pT7-S2T1L
Depositing lab: Terence Dermody. Depositing organization: Vanderbilt University. Publication: A plasmid-based reverse genetics system for animal double-stranded RNA viruses. Kobayashi T, Antar AA, Boehme KW, Danthi P, Eby EA, Guglielmi KM, Holm GH, Johnson EM, Maginnis MS, Naik S, Skelton WB, Wetzel JD, Wilson GJ, Chappell JD, Dermody TS. Cell Host Microbe. 2007 Apr 19;1(2):147-57. 10.1016/j.chom.2007.03.003 PubMed 18005692.
Backbone
  Vector backbone: p3E5EGFP
  Backbone manufacturer: made by Yoshihiro Kawaoka
  Vector type: Mammalian Expression
Growth in bacteria
  Bacterial resistance: Ampicillin, 100 μg/mL
  Growth temperature: 37°C
  Growth strain: DH5alpha
  Copy number: High Copy
Gene/Insert
  Gene/Insert name: S2
  Species: Orthoreovirus T1L
  Entrez Gene: MoV1sS2gp1 (a.k.a. MoV1sS2gp1)
  Promoter: T7
  Cloning method: Restriction Enzyme; 5′ cloning site none (unknown if destroyed); 3′ cloning site none (unknown if destroyed)
  Sequencing primers: 5′ T7 forward; 3′ T7 terminal
Terms and licenses: Academic/Nonprofit Terms; Industry Terms: Not Available to Industry
How to cite: pT7-S2T1L was a gift from Terence Dermody (Addgene plasmid # 33293 ; http://n2t.net/addgene:33293 ; RRID:Addgene_33293)
