>Addgene plasmid #33293 | pT7-S2T1L | addgene partial sequence | sequence record 42524 | T7-term
GCTTTGTTAGCAGCCGGATCCTTTTTTTTGAGCTCTCCCTTAGCCATCCGAGTGGACGACGTCCTCCTTC
GGATGCCCAGGTCGGACCGCGAGGAGGTGGAGATGCCATGCCGACCCGATGAATGTGTGGTCAGTCGTGA
GGGGTGTGGGGGGATCCCCTCACTCCAAGACGATTAGATAAGGGCTGCAATTGCGGCACTAGTCGCTCCG
GTATTTCCTCGTCCCCATTGCGCATTCGTAAATGGCTTCGTACGGAACATCGTAGAATTCGGATTAGCCT
GATTATACTGATCATCTTCCCTAGCCCACGCCTCAAGTTTATCCCTCTTAAACTGTTGAGTTTGATCTGC
CAACGCTTCAATTTGATTTTGCTGAGCTTGAGTCATAACTCCATCGCGTCTTAATCTGTCACAGAATTCA
GTCACCATTCGTCGCACTTGGAAACCATGCAGCTGGTTGCCAGCTCTGCCAGTCCAACCATGGATGTTAC
GCGAAACCGCAGGCACTGAGTTATTGTCAATAAGCGGTAACTGAGAGCCCGAACACAAGCACCCTGTCAA
CGTCGAACTTAAAATCAAATTGACGTCCATATTCCAATCTGGACTTGTTGGCATGACGAATAGACTGCGA
TTACCCGGTCTAATCTGGGCGGAGTGGTTTAATGAGCAGGAAAGAATCCATACTTCAGCAGCATCACCGC
GCCGATTGCATTGGAAATAGAACGTCCGGTACGTGTTCTGCTGATGAATTACACCGACATATGATAACCA
AAATAAGGACAGTATAATTTGAGTCATCCTCGCATACGTA
